>Addgene plasmid #170324 | P-Ef1a-mCherry-T2A-RPL22-1xV5 | addgene full sequence | sequence record 332983 | Addgene NGS Result
ACCCTATCTCGGTCTATTCTTTTGATTTATAAGGGATTTTGCCGATTTCGGCCTATTGGTTAAAAAATGA
GCTGATTTAACAAAAATTTAACGCGAATTAATTCTGTGGAATGTGTGTCAGTTAGGGTGTGGAAAGTCCC
CAGGCTCCCCAGCAGGCAGAAGTATGCAAAGCATGCATCTCAATTAGTCAGCAACCAGGTGTGGAAAGTC
CCCAGGCTCCCCAGCAGGCAGAAGTATGCAAAGCATGCATCTCAATTAGTCAGCAACCATAGTCCCGCCC
CTAACTCCGCCCATCCCGCCCCTAACTCCGCCCAGTTCCGCCCATTCTCCGCCCCATGGCTGACTAATTT
TTTTTATTTATGCAGAGGCCGAGGCCGCCTCTGCCTCTGAGCTATTCCAGAAGTAGTGAGGAGGCTTTTT
TGGAGGCCTAGGCTTTTGCAAAAAGCTCCCGGGAGCTTGTATATCCATTTTCGGATCTGATCAGCACGTG
TTGACAATTAATCATCGGCATAGTATATCGGCATAGTATAATACGACAAGGTGAGGAACTAAACCATGGC
CAAGTTGACCAGTGCCGTTCCGGTGCTCACCGCGCGCGACGTCGCCGGAGCGGTCGAGTTCTGGACCGAC
CGGCTCGGGTTCTCCCGGGACTTCGTGGAGGACGACTTCGCCGGTGTGGTCCGGGACGACGTGACCCTGT
TCATCAGCGCGGTCCAGGACCAGGTGGTGCCGGACAACACCCTGGCCTGGGTGTGGGTGCGCGGCCTGGA
CGAGCTGTACGCCGAGTGGTCGGAGGTCGTGTCCACGAACTTCCGGGACGCCTCCGGGCCGGCCATGACC
GAGATCGGCGAGCAGCCGTGGGGGCGGGAGTTCGCCCTGCGCGACCCGGCCGGCAACTGCGTGCACTTCG
TGGCCGAGGAGCAGGACTGACACGTGCTACGAGATTTCGATTCCACCGCCGCCTTCTATGAAAGGTTGGG
CTTCGGAATCGTTTTCCGGGACGCCGGCTGGATGATCCTCCAGCGCGGGGATCTCATGCTGGAGTTCTTC
GCCCACCCCAACTTGTTTATTGCAGCTTATAATGGTTACAAATAAAGCAATAGCATCACAAATTTCACAA
ATAAAGCATTTTTTTCACTGCATTCTAGTTGTGGTTTGTCCAAACTCATCAATGTATCTTATCATGTCTG
TATACCGTCGACCTCTAGCTAGAGCTTGGCGTAATCATGGTCATAGCTGTTTCCTGTGTGAAATTGTTAT
CCGCTCACAATTCCACACAACATACGAGCCGGAAGCATAAAGTGTAAAGCCTGGGGTGCCTAATGAGTGA
GCTAACTCACATTAATTGCGTTGCGCTCACTGCCCGCTTTCCAGTCGGGAAACCTGTCGTGCCAGCTGCA
TTAATGAATCGGCCAACGCGCGGGGAGAGGCGGTTTGCGTATTGGGCGCTCTTCCGCTTCCTCGCTCACT
GACTCGCTGCGCTCGGTCGTTCGGCTGCGGCGAGCGGTATCAGCTCACTCAAAGGCGGTAATACGGTTAT
CCACAGAATCAGGGGATAACGCAGGAAAGAACATGTGAGCAAAAGGCCAGCAAAAGGCCAGGAACCGTAA
AAAGGCCGCGTTGCTGGCGTTTTTCCATAGGCTCCGCCCCCCTGACGAGCATCACAAAAATCGACGCTCA
AGTCAGAGGTGGCGAAACCCGACAGGACTATAAAGATACCAGGCGTTTCCCCCTGGAAGCTCCCTCGTGC
GCTCTCCTGTTCCGACCCTGCCGCTTACCGGATACCTGTCCGCCTTTCTCCCTTCGGGAAGCGTGGCGCT
TTCTCATAGCTCACGCTGTAGGTATCTCAGTTCGGTGTAGGTCGTTCGCTCCAAGCTGGGCTGTGTGCAC
GAACCCCCCGTTCAGCCCGACCGCTGCGCCTTATCCGGTAACTATCGTCTTGAGTCCAACCCGGTAAGAC
ACGACTTATCGCCACTGGCAGCAGCCACTGGTAACAGGATTAGCAGAGCGAGGTATGTAGGCGGTGCTAC
AGAGTTCTTGAAGTGGTGGCCTAACTACGGCTACACTAGAAGAACAGTATTTGGTATCTGCGCTCTGCTG
AAGCCAGTTACCTTCGGAAAAAGAGTTGGTAGCTCTTGATCCGGCAAACAAACCACCGCTGGTAGCGGTG
GTTTTTTTGTTTGCAAGCAGCAGATTACGCGCAGAAAAAAAGGATCTCAAGAAGATCCTTTGATCTTTTC
TACGGGGTCTGACGCTCAGTGGAACGAAAACTCACGTTAAGGGATTTTGGTCATGAGATTATCAAAAAGG
ATCTTCACCTAGATCCTTTTAAATTAAAAATGAAGTTTTAAATCAATCTAAAGTATATATGAGTAAACTT
GGTCTGACAGTTACCAATGCTTAATCAGTGAGGCACCTATCTCAGCGATCTGTCTATTTCGTTCATCCAT
AGTTGCCTGACTCCCCGTCGTGTAGATAACTACGATACGGGAGGGCTTACCATCTGGCCCCAGTGCTGCA
ATGATACCGCGAGACCCACGCTCACCGGCTCCAGATTTATCAGCAATAAACCAGCCAGCCGGAAGGGCCG
AGCGCAGAAGTGGTCCTGCAACTTTATCCGCCTCCATCCAGTCTATTAATTGTTGCCGGGAAGCTAGAGT
AAGTAGTTCGCCAGTTAATAGTTTGCGCAACGTTGTTGCCATTGCTACAGGCATCGTGGTGTCACGCTCG
TCGTTTGGTATGGCTTCATTCAGCTCCGGTTCCCAACGATCAAGGCGAGTTACATGATCCCCCATGTTGT
GCAAAAAAGCGGTTAGCTCCTTCGGTCCTCCGATCGTTGTCAGAAGTAAGTTGGCCGCAGTGTTATCACT
CATGGTTATGGCAGCACTGCATAATTCTCTTACTGTCATGCCATCCGTAAGATGCTTTTCTGTGACTGGT
GAGTACTCAACCAAGTCATTCTGAGAATAGTGTATGCGGCGACCGAGTTGCTCTTGCCCGGCGTCAATAC
GGGATAATACCGCGCCACATAGCAGAACTTTAAAAGTGCTCATCATTGGAAAACGTTCTTCGGGGCGAAA
ACTCTCAAGGATCTTACCGCTGTTGAGATCCAGTTCGATGTAACCCACTCGTGCACCCAACTGATCTTCA
GCATCTTTTACTTTCACCAGCGTTTCTGGGTGAGCAAAAACAGGAAGGCAAAATGCCGCAAAAAAGGGAA
TAAGGGCGACACGGAAATGTTGAATACTCATACTCTTCCTTTTTCAATATTATTGAAGCATTTATCAGGG
TTATTGTCTCATGAGCGGATACATATTTGAATGTATTTAGAAAAATAAACAAATAGGGGTTCCGCGCACA
TTTCCCCGAAAAGTGCCACCTGACGTCGACGGATCGGGAGATCTCCCGATCCCCTATGGTGCACTCTCAG
TACAATCTGCTCTGATGCCGCATAGTTAAGCCAGTATCTGCTCCCTGCTTGTGTGTTGGAGGTCGCTGAG
TAGTGCGCGAGCAAAATTTAAGCTACAACAAGGCAAGGCTTGACCGACAATTGCATGAAGAATCTGCTTA
GGGTTAGGCGTTTTGCGCTGCTTCGCGATGTACGGGCCAGATATACGCGTTGACATTGATTATTGACTAG
TTATTAATAGTAATCAATTACGGGGTCATTAGTTCATAGCCCATATATGGAGTTCCGCGTTACATAACTT
ACGGTAAATGGCCCGCCTGGCTGACCGCCCAACGACCCCCGCCCATTGACGTCAATAATGACGTATGTTC
CCATAGTAACGCCAATAGGGACTTTCCATTGACGTCAATGGGTGGAGTATTTACGGTAAACTGCCCACTT
GGCAGTACATCAAGTGTATCATATGCCAAGTACGCCCCCTATTGACGTCAATGACGGTAAATGGCCCGCC
TGGCATTATGCCCAGTACATGACCTTATGGGACTTTCCTACTTGGCAGTACATCTACGTATTAGTCATCG
CTATTACCATGGTGATGCGGTTTTGGCAGTACATCAATGGGCGTGGATAGCGGTTTGACTCACGGGGATT
TCCAAGTCTCCACCCCATTGACGTCAATGGGAGTTTGTTTTGGCACCAAAATCAACGGGACTTTCCAAAA
TGTCGTAACAACTCCGCCCCATTGACGCAAATGGGCGGTAGGCGTGTACGGTGGGAGGTCTATATAAGCA
GCGCGTTTTGCCTGTACTGGGTCTCTCTGGTTAGACCAGATCTGAGCCTGGGAGCTCTCTGGCTAACTAG
GGAACCCACTGCTTAAGCCTCAATAAAGCTTGCCTTGAGTGCTTCAAGTAGTGTGTGCCCGTCTGTTGTG
TGACTCTGGTAACTAGAGATCCCTCAGACCCTTTTAGTCAGTGTGGAAAATCTCTAGCAGTGGCGCCCGA
ACAGGGACTTGAAAGCGAAAGGGAAACCAGAGGAGCTCTCTCGACGCAGGACTCGGCTTGCTGAAGCGCG
CACGGCAAGAGGCGAGGGGCGGCGACTGGTGAGTACGCCAAAAATTTTGACTAGCGGAGGCTAGAAGGAG
AGAGATGGGTGCGAGAGCGTCAGTATTAAGCGGGGGAGAATTAGATCGCGATGGGAAAAAATTCGGTTAA
GGCCAGGGGGAAAGAAAAAATATAAATTAAAACATATAGTATGGGCAAGCAGGGAGCTAGAACGATTCGC
AGTTAATCCTGGCCTGTTAGAAACATCAGAAGGCTGTAGACAAATACTGGGACAGCTACAACCATCCCTT
CAGACAGGATCAGAAGAACTTAGATCATTATATAATACAGTAGCAACCCTCTATTGTGTGCATCAAAGGA
TAGAGATAAAAGACACCAAGGAAGCTTTAGACAAGATAGAGGAAGAGCAAAACAAAAGTAAGACCACCGC
ACAGCAAGCGGCCGCTGATCTTCAGACCTGGAGGAGGAGATATGAGGGACAATTGGAGAAGTGAATTATA
TAAATATAAAGTAGTAAAAATTGAACCATTAGGAGTAGCACCCACCAAGGCAAAGAGAAGAGTGGTGCAG
AGAGAAAAAAGAGCAGTGGGAATAGGAGCTTTGTTCCTTGGGTTCTTGGGAGCAGCAGGAAGCACTATGG
GCGCAGCGTCAATGACGCTGACGGTACAGGCCAGACAATTATTGTCTGGTATAGTGCAGCAGCAGAACAA
TTTGCTGAGGGCTATTGAGGCGCAACAGCATCTGTTGCAACTCACAGTCTGGGGCATCAAGCAGCTCCAG
GCAAGAATCCTGGCTGTGGAAAGATACCTAAAGGATCAACAGCTCCTGGGGATTTGGGGTTGCTCTGGAA
AACTCATTTGCACCACTGCTGTGCCTTGGAATGCTAGTTGGAGTAATAAATCTCTGGAACAGATTTGGAA
TCACACGACCTGGATGGAGTGGGACAGAGAAATTAACAATTACACAAGCTTAATACACTCCTTAATTGAA
GAATCGCAAAACCAGCAAGAAAAGAATGAACAAGAATTATTGGAATTAGATAAATGGGCAAGTTTGTGGA
ATTGGTTTAACATAACAAATTGGCTGTGGTATATAAAATTATTCATAATGATAGTAGGAGGCTTGGTAGG
TTTAAGAATAGTTTTTGCTGTACTTTCTATAGTGAATAGAGTTAGGCAGGGATATTCACCATTATCGTTT
CAGACCCACCTCCCAACCCCGAGGGGACCCGACAGGCCCGAAGGAATAGAAGAAGAAGGTGGAGAGAGAG
ACAGAGACAGATCCATTCGATTAGTGAACGGATCGGCACTGCGTGCGCCAATTCTGCAGACAAATGGCAG
TATTCATCCACAATTTTAAAAGAAAAGGGGGGATTGGGGGGTACAGTGCAGGGGAAAGAATAGTAGACAT
AATAGCAACAGACATACAAACTAAAGAATTACAAAAACAAATTACAAAAATTCAAAATTTTCGGGTTTAT
TACAGGGACAGCAGAGATCCAGTTTGGTTAATTAAGCTAGCTAGGTCTTGAAAGGAGTGGGAATTGGCTC
CGGTGCCCGTCAGTGGGCAGAGCGCACATCGCCCACAGTCCCCGAGAAGTTGGGGGGAGGGGTCGGCAAT
TGATCCGGTGCCTAGAGAAGGTGGCGCGGGGTAAACTGGGAAAGTGATGTCGTGTACTGGCTCCGCCTTT
TTCCCGAGGGTGGGGGAGAACCGTATATAAGTGCAGTAGTCGCCGTGAACGTTCTTTTTCGCAACGGGTT
TGCCGCCAGAACACAGGACCGGTGCCGGCCGGATCTGCCACCATGGTGAGCAAGGGCGAGGAGGATAACA
TGGCCATCATCAAGGAGTTCATGCGCTTCAAGGTGCACATGGAGGGCTCCGTGAACGGCCACGAGTTCGA
GATCGAGGGCGAGGGCGAGGGCCGCCCCTACGAGGGCACCCAGACCGCCAAGCTGAAGGTGACCAAGGGT
GGCCCCCTGCCCTTCGCCTGGGACATCCTGTCCCCTCAGTTCATGTACGGCTCCAAGGCCTACGTGAAGC
ACCCCGCCGACATCCCCGACTACTTGAAGCTGTCCTTCCCCGAGGGCTTCAAGTGGGAGCGCGTGATGAA
CTTCGAGGACGGCGGCGTGGTGACCGTGACCCAGGACTCCTCCCTGCAGGACGGCGAGTTCATCTACAAG
GTGAAGCTGCGCGGCACCAACTTCCCCTCCGACGGCCCCGTAATGCAGAAGAAGACCATGGGCTGGGAGG
CCTCCTCCGAGCGGATGTACCCCGAGGACGGCGCCCTGAAGGGCGAGATCAAGCAGAGGCTGAAGCTGAA
GGACGGCGGCCACTACGACGCTGAGGTCAAGACCACCTACAAGGCCAAGAAGCCCGTGCAGCTGCCCGGC
GCCTACAACGTCAACATCAAGTTGGACATCACCTCCCACAACGAGGACTACACCATCGTGGAACAGTACG
AACGCGCCGAGGGCCGCCACTCCACCGGCGGCATGGACGAGCTGTACAAGGGTTCAGGGGAGGGAAGAGG
TTCCCTGCTCACATGCGGAGACGTAGAAGAGAATCCCGGACCC
[384 nt withheld, positions 7044-7427]
GGAGGTGGATCAGGAGGTAAGCCTATCCCTAACCCTCTCCTCGGTCTCGATTCTACGTAAGAATTCGATA
TCAAGCTTATCGGTAATCAACCTCTGGATTACAAAATTTGTGAAAGATTGACTGGTATTCTTAACTATGT
TGCTCCTTTTACGCTATGTGGATACGCTGCTTTAATGCCTTTGTATCATGCTATTGCTTCCCGTATGGCT
TTCATTTTCTCCTCCTTGTATAAATCCTGGTTGCTGTCTCTTTATGAGGAGTTGTGGCCCGTTGTCAGGC
AACGTGGCGTGGTGTGCACTGTGTTTGCTGACGCAACCCCCACTGGTTGGGGCATTGCCACCACCTGTCA
GCTCCTTTCCGGGACTTTCGCTTTCCCCCTCCCTATTGCCACGGCGGAACTCATCGCCGCCTGCCTTGCC
CGCTGCTGGACAGGGGCTCGGCTGTTGGGCACTGACAATTCCGTGGTGTTGTCGGGGAAATCATCGTCCT
TTCCTTGGCTGCTCGCCTGTGTTGCCACCTGGATTCTGCGCGGGACGTCCTTCTGCTACGTCCCTTCGGC
CCTCAATCCAGCGGACCTTCCTTCCCGCGGCCTGCTGCCGGCTCTGCGGCCTCTTCCGCGTCTTCGCCTT
CGCCCTCAGACGAGTCGGATCTCCCTTTGGGCCGCCTCCCCGCATCGATACCGTCGACCTCGAGACCTAG
AAAAACATGGAGCAATCACAAGTAGCAATACAGCAGCTACCAATGCTGATTGTGCCTGGCTAGAAGCACA
AGAGGAGGAGGAGGTGGGTTTTCCAGTCACACCTCAGGTACCTTTAAGACCAATGACTTACAAGGCAGCT
GTAGATCTTAGCCACTTTTTAAAAGAAAAGGGGGGACTGGAAGGGCTAATTCACTCCCAACGAAGACAAG
ATATCCTTGATCTGTGGATCTACCACACACAAGGCTACTTCCCTGATTGGCAGAACTACACACCAGGGCC
AGGGATCAGATATCCACTGACCTTTGGATGGTGCTACAAGCTAGTACCAGTTGAGCAAGAGAAGGTAGAA
GAAGCCAATGAAGGAGAGAACACCCGCTTGTTACACCCTGTGAGCCTGCATGGGATGGATGACCCGGAGA
GAGAAGTATTAGAGTGGAGGTTTGACAGCCGCCTAGCATTTCATCACATGGCCCGAGAGCTGCATCCGGA
CTGTACTGGGTCTCTCTGGTTAGACCAGATCTGAGCCTGGGAGCTCTCTGGCTAACTAGGGAACCCACTG
CTTAAGCCTCAATAAAGCTTGCCTTGAGTGCTTCAAGTAGTGTGTGCCCGTCTGTTGTGTGACTCTGGTA
ACTAGAGATCCCTCAGACCCTTTTAGTCAGTGTGGAAAATCTCTAGCAGGGCCCGTTTAAACCCGCTGAT
CAGCCTCGACTGTGCCTTCTAGTTGCCAGCCATCTGTTGTTTGCCCCTCCCCCGTGCCTTCCTTGACCCT
GGAAGGTGCCACTCCCACTGTCCTTTCCTAATAAAATGAGGAAATTGCATCGCATTGTCTGAGTAGGTGT
CATTCTATTCTGGGGGGTGGGGTGGGGCAGGACAGCAAGGGGGAGGATTGGGAAGACAATAGCAGGCATG
CTGGGGATGCGGTGGGCTCTATGGCTTCTGAGGCGGAAAGAACCAGCTGGGGCTCTAGGGGGTATCCCC
[124 nt withheld, positions 9107-9230]
C
[91 nt withheld, positions 9232-9322]
A
[49 nt withheld, positions 9324-9372]
CCTTTGACGTTGGAGTCCACGTTCTTT
[37 nt withheld, positions 9400-9436]
Features (pLannotate 1.2.2; 33 found; start..end, strand, type, name):
    113..442     +  promoter       SV40 promoter: SV40 enhancer and early promoter
    490..537     +  promoter       EM7 promoter: synthetic bacterial promoter&nbsp
    556..930     +  CDS            BleoR: antibiotic-binding protein; Sh ble from Streptoalloteichus hindustanus; confers resistance to bleomycin, phleomycin, and Zeocin™
    940..1065    +  CDS            ble (fragment): BLE_KLEPN - Experimental evidence at protein level: Swiss-Prot protein existence level 1. Binding protein with a strong affinity to the bleomycin family of antibiotics. Binds to CL990; an antimitotic-antibiotic compound. From Klebsiella pneumoniae.
   1060..1181    +  polyA_signal   SV40 poly(A) signal: SV40 polyadenylation signal
   1254..1270    -  protein_bind   lac operator: The lac repressor binds to the lac operator to inhibit transcription in E. coli. This inhibition can be relieved by adding lactose or isopropyl-β-D-thiogalactopyranoside (IPTG). lac repressor encoded by lacI
   1278..1308    -  promoter       lac promoter: promoter for the E. coli lac operon
   1323..1344    -  protein_bind   CAP binding site: CAP binding activates transcription in the presence of cAMP. E. coli catabolite activator protein
   1357..1449    -  CDS            lacI (fragment): lac repressor; lacI; The lac repressor binds to the lac operator to inhibit transcription in E. coli. This inhibition can be relieved by adding lactose or isopropyl-β-D-thiogalactopyranoside (IPTG).
   1632..2220    -  rep_origin     ori: high-copy-number ColE1/pMB1/pBR322/pUC origin of replication
   2391..3251    -  CDS            AmpR: β-lactamase; bla; confers resistance to ampicillin, carbenicillin, and related antibiotics
   3252..3356    -  promoter       AmpR promoter: bla
   3415..3467    -  misc_feature   bom (fragment): basis of mobility region from pBR322
   3622..4001    +  enhancer       CMV enhancer: human cytomegalovirus immediate early enhancer
   4002..4201    +  promoter       CMV promoter: human cytomegalovirus (CMV) immediate early promoter
   4219..4399    +  LTR            5' LTR (truncated): truncated 5' long terminal repeat (LTR) from HIV-1
   4446..4571    +  misc_feature   HIV-1 Ψ: packaging signal of human immunodeficiency virus type 1
   4555..4918    +  CDS            HIV-1 gag (fragment): gag protein from human immunodeficiency virus 1; gag
   5064..5297    +  misc_feature   RRE: The Rev response element (RRE) of HIV-1 allows for Rev-dependent mRNA export from the nucleus to the cytoplasm.
   5674..5774    +  CDS            Rev (fragment): human immunodeficiency virus 1 (HIV-1) Rev protein; rev; enhances nuclear export of unspliced and incompletely spliced viral mRNAs
   5824..5941    +  misc_feature   cPPT/CTS: central polypurine tract and central termination sequence of HIV-1
   5991..6009    +  CDS            small t antigen (fragment): SV40 (simian virus 40) small t antigen
   6035..6246    +  promoter       EF-1α core promoter: core promoter for human elongation factor EF-1α
   6273..6980    +  CDS            mCherry: mCherry is a basic (constitutively fluorescent) red fluorescent protein published in 2004, derived from Discosoma sp.. It is reported to be a very rapidly-maturing monomer with low acid sensitivity.
   7044..7406    +  CDS            RPL22 (fragment) (sequence withheld): RL22_HUMAN - Experimental evidence at protein level: Swiss-Prot protein existence level 1. From Homo sapiens (Human).
   7443..7484    +  CDS            V5 tag: epitope tag from simian virus 5
   7488..7509    +  misc_feature   MCS (fragment): pBluescript multiple cloning site
   7512..8100    +  misc_feature   WPRE: woodchuck hepatitis virus posttranscriptional regulatory element
   8037..8618    +  CDS            nef (fragment): NEF_HV1H2 - Experimental evidence at protein level: Swiss-Prot protein existence level 1. Extracellular Nef protein targets CD4(+) T-lymphocytes for apoptosis by interacting with CXCR4 surface receptors. From Human immunodeficiency virus type 1 group M subtype B (isolate HXB2) (HIV-1).
   8625..8805    +  LTR            5' LTR (truncated): truncated 5' long terminal repeat (LTR) from HIV-1
   8837..9061    +  polyA_signal   bGH poly(A) signal: bovine growth hormone polyadenylation signal
   9065..9086    +  promoter       SV40 promoter (fragment): SV40 enhancer and early promoter
   9107..99      +  rep_origin     f1 ori (across the origin) (sequence partly withheld): f1 bacteriophage origin of replication; arrow indicates direction of (+) strand synthesis
