[The description below was written by a language model from this plasmid's Addgene catalogue record and pLannotate feature annotations shown in this document.]
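Description:
P-Ef1a-mCherry-T2A-RPL22-1xV5 is a lentiviral transfer plasmid built on the pFUGW backbone for expressing an epitope-tagged human ribosomal protein, RPL22, together with a red fluorescent marker. It is maintained in E. coli through a high-copy ColE1/pUC-type origin with ampicillin resistance (AmpR). The backbone also carries an f1 origin and an SV40/EM7-driven bleomycin/Zeocin resistance cassette (BleoR) with an SV40 poly(A) signal. This cassette lies outside the viral LTRs, so it would not be carried into transduced cells.

The viral portion has a third-generation-style layout. A CMV enhancer/promoter drives genomic RNA from a truncated HIV-1 5' LTR, followed by the Ψ packaging signal with a partial gag fragment, the Rev response element for nuclear export, and the cPPT/CTS. Downstream of the payload are a WPRE to enhance transcript expression, a second truncated LTR, and a bGH poly(A) signal.

Between these elements, an EF-1α core promoter drives a single open reading frame of mCherry, then RPL22 with a C-terminal single V5 tag. The annotation does not list the T2A element, but the construct name places it in the gap between mCherry and RPL22. A T2A peptide would cause the two proteins to be produced separately, so that mCherry marks transduced cells while RPL22-V5 is free to incorporate into ribosomes, although the catalogue purpose line describes RPL22 as both V5 and mCherry tagged.

The associated publication concerns cell type-specific gene expression profiling in stem cell-derived neural models. This fits use of the tagged ribosomal protein for V5 immunoprecipitation of ribosome-bound mRNA from labelled cells in mixed cultures, though the record does not spell out this application.
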