Addgene plasmid #170324: P-Ef1a-mCherry-T2A-RPL22-1xV5
Purpose: Expresses V5 and mCherry tagged RPL22
Depositing lab: Hemali Phatnani. Depositing organization: New York Genome Center. Publication: Cell Type-Specific In Vitro Gene Expression Profiling of Stem Cell-Derived Neural Models. Gregory JA, Hoelzli E, Abdelaal R, Braine C, Cuevas M, Halpern M, Barretto N, Schrode N, Akbalik G, Kang K, Cheng E, Bowles K, Lotz S, Goderie S, Karch CM, Temple S, Goate A, Brennand KJ, Phatnani H. Cells. 2020 Jun 5;9(6). pii: cells9061406. doi: 10.3390/cells9061406. PubMed 32516938.
Backbone
  Vector backbone: pFUGW
  Vector type: Lentiviral
Growth in bacteria
  Bacterial resistance: Ampicillin, 100 μg/mL
  Growth temperature: 30°C
  Growth strain: NEB Stable
  Copy number: Unknown
Gene/Insert
  Gene/Insert name: RPL22
  Species: H. sapiens (human)
  Mutation: None
  Entrez Gene: RPL22 (a.k.a. EAP, HBP15, HBP15/L22, L22)
  Cloning method: Gibson Cloning
Terms and licenses: Academic/Nonprofit Terms; Industry Terms: Not Available to Industry
How to cite: P-Ef1a-mCherry-T2A-RPL22-1xV5 was a gift from Hemali Phatnani (Addgene plasmid # 170324 ; http://n2t.net/addgene:170324 ; RRID:Addgene_170324)
